>Addgene plasmid #67137 | pCellFree_G03 | depositor full sequence | sequence record 127545 | Full plasmid sequence
GACGTCTAATACGACTCACTATAGGGACATCTTAAGTTTATTTTATTTTATTTTATTTTATTTTATTTTA
TTTTATTTTATTTTATTTTATTTTATTTAACCATGACAGTAATGTATAAAGTCTGTAAAGACATTAAACA
CGTAAGTGAAACCATGGGCACCTCTGGTCACCACCATCACCACCATCACCACGGCACAAGCAAGGGCGAG
GAGCTGTTCACCGGGGTGGTGCCCATCCTGGTCGAGCTGGACGGCGACGTAAACGGCCACAAGTTCAGCG
TGTCCGGCGAGGGCGAGGGCGATGCCACCTACGGCAAGCTGACCCTGAAGTTCATCTGCACCACCGGCAA
GCTGCCCGTGCCCTGGCCCACCCTCGTGACCACCCTGACCTACGGCGTGCAGTGCTTCAGCCGCTACCCC
GACCACATGAAGCAGCACGACTTCTTCAAGTCCGCCATGCCCGAAGGCTACGTCCAGGAGCGCACCATCT
TCTTCAAGGACGACGGCAACTACAAGACCCGCGCCGAGGTGAAGTTCGAGGGCGACACCCTGGTGAACCG
CATCGAGCTGAAGGGCATCGACTTCAAGGAGGACGGCAACATCCTGGGGCACAAGCTGGAGTACAACTAC
AACAGCCACAACGTCTATATCATGGCCGACAAGCAGAAGAACGGCATCAAGGTGAACTTCAAGATCCGCC
ACAACATCGAGGACGGCAGCGTGCAGCTCGCCGACCACTACCAGCAGAACACCCCCATCGGCGACGGCCC
CGTGCTGCTGCCCGACAACCACTACCTGAGCACCCAGTCCGCCCTGAGCAAAGACCCCAACGAGAAGCGC
GATCACATGGTCCTGCTGGAGTTCGTGACCGCCGCCGGGATCACTCTCGGCATGGACGAGCTATACAAGC
TGGAGGTGCTCTTCCAGGGTCCGACAAGTTTGTACAAAAAAGCTGAACGAGAAACGTAAAATGATATAAA
TATCAATATATTAAATTAGATTTTGCATAAAAAACAGACTACATAATACTGTAAAACACAACATATCCAG
TCACTATGGGGCCCGTCGACCTGCAGACTGGCTGTGTATAAGGGAGCCTGACATTTATATTCCCCAGAAC
ATCAGGTTAATGGCGTTTTTGATGTCATTTTCGCGGTGGCTGAGATCAGCCACTTCTTCCCCGATAACGG
AGACCGGCACACTGGCCATATCGGTGGTCATCATGCGCCAGCTTTCATCCCCGATATGCACCACCGGGTA
AAGTTCACGGGAGACTTTATCTGACAGCAGACGTGCACTGGCCAGGGGGATCACCATCCGTCGCCCGGGC
GTGTCAATAATATCACTCTGTACATCCACAAACAGACGATAACGGCTCTCTCTTTTATAGGTGTAAACCT
TAAACTGCATTTCACCAGTCCCTGTTCTCGTCAGCAAAAGAGCCGTTCATTTCAATAAACCGGGCGACCT
CAGCCATCCCTTCCTGATTTTCCGCTTTCCAGCGTTCGGCACGCAGACGACGGGCTTCATTCTGCATGGT
TGTGCTTACCAGACCGGAGATATTGACATCATATATGCCTTGAGCAACTGATAGCTGTCGCTGTCAACTG
TCACTGTAATACGCTGCTTCATAGCACACCTCTTTTTGACATACTTCGGGTATACATATCAGTATATATT
CTTATACCGCAAAAATCAGCGCGCAAATACGCATACTGTTATCTGGCTTTTAGTAAGCCGGATCCACGCG
TTTACGCCCCGCCCTGCCACTCATCGCAGTACTGTTGTAATTCATTAAGCATTCTGCCGACATGGAAGCC
ATCACAGACGGCATGATGAACCTGAATCGCCAGCGGCATCAGCACCTTGTCGCCTTGCGTATAATATTTG
CCCATGGTGAAAACGGGGGCGAAGAAGTTGTCCATATTGGCCACGTTTAAATCAAAACTGGTGAAACTCA
CCCAGGGATTGGCTGAGACGAAAAACATATTCTCAATAAACCCTTTAGGGAAATAGGCCAGGTTTTCACC
GTAACACGCCACATCTTGCGAATATATGTGTAGAAACTGCCGGAAATCGTCGTGGTATTCACTCCAGAGC
GATGAAAACGTTTCAGTTTGCTCATGGAAAACGGTGTAACAAGGGTGAACACTATCCCATATCACCAGCT
CACCGTCTTTCATTGCCATACGGAATTCCGGATGAGCATTCATCAGGCGGGCAAGAATGTGAATAAAGGC
CGGATAAAACTTGTGCTTATTTTTCTTTACGGTCTTTAAAAAGGCCGTAATATCCAGCTGAACGGTCTGG
TTATAGGTACATTGAGCAACTGACTGAAATGCCTCAAAATGTTCTTTACGATGCCATTGGGATATATCAA
CGGTGGTATATCCAGTGATTTTTTTCTCCATTTTAGCTTCCTTAGCTCCTGAAAATCTCGATAACTCAAA
AAATACGCCCGGTAGTGATCTTATTTCATTATGGTGAAAGTTGGAACCTCTTACGTGCCGATCAACGTCT
CATTTTCGCCAAAAGTTGGCCCAGGGCTTCCCGGTATCAACAGGGACACCAGGATTTATTTATTCTGCGA
AGTGATCTTCCGTCACAGGTATTTATTCGGCGCAAAGTGCGTCGGGTGATGCTGCCAACTTAGCAAGCTT
CATAGTGACTGGATATGTTGTGTTTTACAGTATTATGTAGTCTGTTTTTTATGCAAAATCTAATTTAATA
TATTGATATTTATATCATTTTACGTTTCTCGTTCAGCTTTCTTGTACAAAGTGGTGTAAGCGGCCGCCCT
CCTCCTCCTTTCTTGTTCCTTTCACGTCGCCTTCTCGGTTGTAGCTGGCAGACGACGAGTCTTACTTTTA
CGTGTACTTCTCTATAGATGATGTATGATCTCTCTGCATGCGTGTTCGTGCATGTGTCCGTGTGTTGGGT
ACGCGTGGTACCCTGCAGGAAGGAAGCTGAGTTGGCTGCTGCCACCGCTGAGCAATAACTAGTAATTACT
AGCATAACCCCTTGGGGCCTCTAAACGGGTCTTGAGGGGGTTTTTTGCTGAAAGGAGGACAGCTGATGAT
TGTCATGCTTGCCATCTGTTTTCTTGCAAGGTCAGAGGAATTCGTAATCATGGTCATAGCTGTTTCCTGT
GTGAAATTGTTATCCGCTCACAATTCCACACAACATACGAGCCGGAAGCATAAAGTGTAAAGCCTGGGGT
GCCTAATGAGTGAGCTAACTCACATTAATTGCGTTGCGCTCACTGCCCGCTTTCCAGTCGGGAAACCTGT
CGTGCCAGCTGCATTAATGAATCGGCCAACGCGCGGGGAGAGGCGGTTTGCGTATTGGGCGCTCTTCCGC
TTCCTCGCTCACTGACTCGCTGCGCTCGGTCGTTCGGCTGCGGCGAGCGGTATCAGCTCACTCAAAGGCG
GTAATACGGTTATCCACAGAATCAGGGGATAACGCAGGAAAGAACATGTGAGCAAAAGGCCAGCAAAAGG
CCAGGAACCGTAAAAAGGCCGCGTTGCTGGCGTTTTTCCATAGGCTCCGCCCCCCTGACGAGCATCACAA
AAATCGACGCTCAAGTCAGAGGTGGCGAAACCCGACAGGACTATAAAGATACCAGGCGTTTCCCCCTGGA
AGCTCCCTCGTGCGCTCTCCTGTTCCGACCCTGCCGCTTACCGGATACCTGTCCGCCTTTCTCCCTTCGG
GAAGCGTGGCGCTTTCTCATAGCTCACGCTGTAGGTATCTCAGTTCGGTGTAGGTCGTTCGCTCCAAGCT
GGGCTGTGTGCACGAACCCCCCGTTCAGCCCGACCGCTGCGCCTTATCCGGTAACTATCGTCTTGAGTCC
AACCCGGTAAGACACGACTTATCGCCACTGGCAGCAGCCACTGGTAACAGGATTAGCAGAGCGAGGTATG
TAGGCGGTGCTACAGAGTTCTTGAAGTGGTGGCCTAACTACGGCTACACTAGAAGAACAGTATTTGGTAT
CTGCGCTCTGCTGAAGCCAGTTACCTTCGGAAAAAGAGTTGGTAGCTCTTGATCCGGCAAACAAACCACC
GCTGGTAGCGGTGGTTTTTTTGTTTGCAAGCAGCAGATTACGCGCAGAAAAAAAGGATCTCAAGAGGATC
CTTTGATCTTTTCTACGGGGTCTGACGCTCAGTGGAACGAAAACTCACGTTAAGGGATTTTGGTCATGAG
ATTATCAAAAAGGATCTTCACCTAGATCCTTTTAAATTAAAAATGAAGTTTTAAATCAATCTAAAGTATA
TATGAGTAAACTTGGTCTGACAGTTACCAATGCTTAATCAGTGAGGCACCTATCTCAGCGATCTGTCTAG
TTCGTTCATCCATAGTTGCCTGACTCCCCGTCGTGTAGATAACTACGATACGGGAGGGCTTACCATCTGG
CCCCAGTGCTGCAATGATACCGCGAGACCCACGCTCACCGGCTCCAGATTTATCAGCAATAAACCAGCCA
GCCGGAAGGGCCGAGCGCAGAAGTGGTCCTGCAACTTTATCCGCCTCCATCCAGTCTATTAATTGTTGCC
GGGAAGCTAGAGTAAGTAGTTCGCCAGTTAATAGTTTGCGCAACGTTGTTGCCATTGCTACAGGCATCGT
GGTGTCACGCTCGTCGTTTGGTATGGCTTCATTCAGCTCCGGTTCCCAACGATCAAGGCGAGTTACATGA
TCCCCCATGTTGTGCAAAAAAGCGGTTAGCTCCTTCGGTCCTCCGATCGTTGTCAGAAGTAAGTTGGCCG
CAGTGTTATCACTCATGGTTATGGCAGCACTGCATAATTCTCTTACTGTCATGCCATCCGTAAGATGCTT
TTCTGTGACTGGTGAGTACTCAACCAAGTCATTCTGAGAATAGTGTATGCGGCGACCGAGTTGCTCTTGC
CCGGCGTCAATACGGGATAATACCGCGCCACATAGCAGAACTTTAAAAGTGCTCATCATTGGAAAACGTT
CTTCGGGGCGAAAACTCTCAAGGATCTTACCGCTGTTGAGATCCAGTTCGATGTAACCCACTCGTGCACC
CAACTGATCTTCAGCATCTTTTACTTTCACCAGCGTTTCTGGGTGAGCAAAAACAGGAAGGCAAAATGCC
GCAAAAAAGGGAATAAGGGCGACACGGAAATGTTGAATACTCATACTCTTCCTTTTTCAATATTATTGAA
GCATTTATCAGGGTTATTGTCTCATGAGCGGATACATATTTGAATGTATTTAGAAAAATAAACAAATAGG
GGTTCCGCGCACATTTCCCCGAAAAGTGCCACCT
Features (pLannotate 1.2.2; 17 found; start..end, strand, type, name):
      7..25      +  promoter       T7 promoter: promoter for bacteriophage T7 RNA polymerase
    199..909     +  CDS            EGFP: EGFP is a basic (constitutively fluorescent) green fluorescent protein published in 1996, derived from Aequorea victoria. It is reported to be a rapidly-maturing weak dimer with moderate acid sensitivity.
    934..1058    +  protein_bind   attR1: mutant version of attR; recombination site for the Gateway® LR reaction LR Clonase™
   1108..1410    -  CDS            ccdB: CCDB_ECOLI - Also known as G, letB, letD. Experimental evidence at protein level: Swiss-Prot protein existence level 1. Toxic component of a type II toxin-antitoxin (TA) system, functioning in plasmid maintainence. Responsible for the post- segregational killing (PSK) of plasmid-free cells, also referred to as a plasmid addiction system. Half-life of over 2 hours. Cell killing by CcdB is accompanied by filamentation, defects in chromosome and plasmid segregation, defects in cell division, formation of anucleate cells, decreased DNA synthesis and plasmid loss. Interferes with the activity of DN
   1415..1573    -  CDS            ccdA (fragment): CCDA_ECO57 - Also known as H, letA. Experimental evidence at protein level: Swiss-Prot protein existence level 1. Antitoxin component of a type II toxin-antitoxin (TA) system which inhibits the post-segregational killing (PSK) of plasmid-free cells, also referred to as a plasmid addiction system. Binds to and blocks the activity of CcdB; will also remove bound CcdB protein from the CcdB-GyrA complex by forming a CcdA-CcdB complex, a process termed rejuvenation. Functions as a transcriptional corepressor for the ccdAB operon, repression also requires CcdB (By similarity). From Escherichia coli
   1752..2411    -  CDS            CmR: chloramphenicol acetyltransferase; cat; confers resistance to chloramphenicol
   2412..2514    -  promoter       cat promoter: promoter of the E. coli cat gene encoding chloramphenicol acetyltransferase
   2661..2785    -  protein_bind   attR2: mutant version of attR; recombination site for the Gateway® LR reaction LR Clonase™
   2960..2991    +  CDS            SET1 (fragment): solubility-enhancement tag derived from T7 phage gene 10B
   3009..3055    +  terminator     T7 terminator: transcription terminator for bacteriophage T7 RNA polymerase
   3157..3173    -  protein_bind   lac operator: The lac repressor binds to the lac operator to inhibit transcription in E. coli. This inhibition can be relieved by adding lactose or isopropyl-β-D-thiogalactopyranoside (IPTG). lac repressor encoded by lacI
   3181..3211    -  promoter       lac promoter: promoter for the E. coli lac operon
   3226..3247    -  protein_bind   CAP binding site: CAP binding activates transcription in the presence of cAMP. E. coli catabolite activator protein
   3260..3352    -  CDS            lacI (fragment): lac repressor; lacI; The lac repressor binds to the lac operator to inhibit transcription in E. coli. This inhibition can be relieved by adding lactose or isopropyl-β-D-thiogalactopyranoside (IPTG).
   3535..4123    -  rep_origin     ori: high-copy-number ColE1/pMB1/pBR322/pUC origin of replication
   4294..5154    -  CDS            AmpR: β-lactamase; bla; confers resistance to ampicillin, carbenicillin, and related antibiotics
   5155..5259    -  promoter       AmpR promoter: bla
