[The description below was written by a language model from this plasmid's Addgene catalogue record and pLannotate feature annotations shown in this document.]
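Description:
pCellFree_G03 is an empty Gateway destination vector built on the pLTE EGFP backbone for producing proteins in cell-free translation systems, with an N-terminal 8xHis-eGFP tag supplied by the backbone. The 5,284 nt plasmid replicates in E. coli from a high-copy ColE1/pUC-type origin and carries a β-lactamase gene for ampicillin selection. A second marker, chloramphenicol acetyltransferase with its own cat promoter, lies inside the Gateway cassette, so the unrecombined vector is selected with both antibiotics. Because that cassette also encodes the gyrase-poisoning toxin CcdB, the plasmid has to be maintained in a ccdB-tolerant strain.

The expression unit begins with a T7 promoter, followed after a stretch of unannotated leader sequence by the EGFP coding region. The depositor describes the layout as 8xHis-eGFP-attR1-ccdB-CamR-attR2-Stop, although the His tag itself is not picked up in the feature table. The cassette elements sit in reverse orientation between attR1 and attR2, together with a ccdA fragment, and a T7 terminator closes the unit downstream. In an LR reaction with an entry clone, the open reading frame of interest replaces the ccdB/CmR segment. This yields an in-frame His-eGFP fusion that ends at the vector-encoded stop codon, while loss of ccdB provides counter-selection against unrecombined vector in standard strains. Remnants of the lac promoter/operator, a CAP site and a lacI fragment appear to be backbone leftovers.

The resulting clones serve as T7-driven templates for cell-free expression, where the eGFP fusion allows fluorescent monitoring of product and the His tag allows affinity capture. The associated publication title indicates high-throughput use in both prokaryotic and eukaryotic cell-free systems.
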