Addgene plasmid #67137: pCellFree_G03
Purpose: (Empty Backbone) Gateway destination vector for cell-free expression with N-term 8xHis eGFP tag
Depositing lab: Kirill Alexandrov. Depositing organization: University of Queensland. Publication: Gateway-compatible vectors for high-throughput protein expression in pro- and eukaryotic cell-free systems. Gagoski D, Mureev S, Giles N, Johnston W, Dahmer-Heath M, Skalamera D, Gonda TJ, Alexandrov K. J Biotechnol. 2015 Feb 10;195:1-7. doi: 10.1016/j.jbiotec.2014.12.006. Epub 2014 Dec 19. PubMed 25529348.
Backbone
  Vector backbone: pLTE EGFP
  Vector type: Cell-free expression
  Tag / fusion protein: His (N terminal on backbone); EGFP (N terminal on backbone)
Growth in bacteria
  Bacterial resistance: Chloramphenicol and Ampicillin, 25 & 100 μg/mL
  Growth temperature: 37°C
  Growth strain: ccdB Survival
  Copy number: High Copy
Gene/Insert
  Gene/Insert name: None
  Tag / fusion protein: His (N terminal on backbone); EGFP (N terminal on backbone)
Terms and licenses: Academic/Nonprofit Terms; Industry Terms: Not Available to Industry
Depositor comments: 8xHis-eGFP-attR1-ccdB-CamR-attR2-Stop
How to cite: pCellFree_G03 was a gift from Kirill Alexandrov (Addgene plasmid # 67137 ; http://n2t.net/addgene:67137 ; RRID:Addgene_67137)
