>Addgene plasmid #67137 | pCellFree_G03 | addgene partial sequence | sequence record 121136 | EGFP-C 5'-CATGGTCCTGCTGGAGTTCGTG-3'
GACGAGCTATACAAGCTGGAGGTGCTCTTCCAGGGTCCGACAAGTTTGTACAAAAAAGCTGAACGAGAAA
CGTAAAATGATATAAATATCAATATATTAAATTAGATTTTGCATAAAAAACAGACTACATAATACTGTAA
AACACAACATATCCAGTCACTATGGGGCCCGTCGACCTGCAGACTGGCTGTGTATAAGGGAGCCTGACAT
TTATATTCCCCAGAACATCAGGTTAATGGCGTTTTTGATGTCATTTTCGCGGTGGCTGAGATCAGCCACT
TCTTCCCCGATAACGGAGACCGGCACACTGGCCATATCGGTGGTCATCATGCGCCAGCTTTCATCCCCGA
TATGCACCACCGGGTAAAGTTCACGGGAGACTTTATCTGACAGCAGACGTGCACTGGCCAGGGGGATCAC
CATCCGTCGCCCGGGCGTGTCAATAATATCACTCTGTACATCCACAAACAGACGATAACGGCTCTCTCTT
TTATAGGTGTAAACCTTAAACTGCATTTCACCAGCCCCTGTTCTCGTCAGCAAAAGAGCCGTTCATTTCA
ATAAACCGGGCGACCTCAGCCATCCCTTCCTGATTTTCCGCTTTCCAGCGTTCGGCACGCAGACGACGGG
CTTCATTCTGCATGGTTGTGCTTACCAGACCGGAGATATTGACATCATATATGCCTTGAGCAACTGATAG
CTGTCGCTGTCAACTGTCACTGTAATACGCTGCTTCATAGCATACCTCTTTTTGACATACTTCGGGTATA
CATATCAGTATATATTCTTATACCGCAAAAATCAGCGCGCAAATACGCATACTGTTATCTGGCTTTTAGT
AAGCCGGATCCACGCGTTTACGCCCCGCCCTGCCACTCATCGCAGTACTGTTGTAATTCATTAAGCATTC
TGCCGACATGGAAGCCATCACAAACGGCATGATGAACCTGAATCGCCAGCGGCATCAGCACCTTGTCGCC
TTGCG
