>Addgene plasmid #67137 | pCellFree_G03 | addgene partial sequence | sequence record 121781 | T7 5'-TAATACGACTCACTATAGGG-3'
TTTTATTTTATTTTATTTAACCATGACAGTCATATATAAAGTCTGTAAAGACATTAAACACGTAAGTGAA
ACCATGGGCACCTCTGGTCACCACCATCACCACCATCACCACGGCACAAGCAAGGGCGAGGAGCTGTTCA
CCGGGGTGGTGCCCATCCTGGTCGAGCTGGACGGCGACGTAAACGGCCACAAGTTCAGCGTGTCCGGCGA
GGGCGAGGGCGATGCCACCTACGGCAAGCTGACCCTGAAGTTCATCTGCACCACCGGCAAGCTGCCCGTG
CCCTGGCCCACCCTCGTGACCACCCTGACCTACGGCGTGCAGTGCTTCAGCCGCTACCCCGACCACATGA
AGCAGCACGACTTCTTCAAGTCCGCCATGCCCGAAGGCTACGTCCAGGAGCGCACCATCTTCTTCAAGGA
CGACGGCAACTACAAGACCCGCGCCGAGGTGAAGTTCGAGGGCGACACCCTGGTGAACCGCATCGAGCTG
AAGGGCATCGACTTCAAGGAGGACGGCAACATCCTGGGGCACAAGCTGGAGTACAACTACAACAGCCACA
ACGTCTATATCATGGCCGACAAGCAGAAGAACGGCATCAAGGTGAACTTCAAGATCCGCCACAACATCGA
GGACGGCAGCGTGCAGCTCGCCGACCACTACCAGCAGAACACCCCCATCGGCGACGGCCCCGTGCTGCTG
CCCGACAACCACTACCTGAGCACCCAGTCCGCCCTGAGCAAAAGACCCCAACGAGAAGCGCGATCACATG
GTCCTGCTGGAGTTCGTGACCGCCGCCGGGATCACTCTCGGCATGGACGAGCTATACAAGCTGGAGGTGC
TCTTCCAGGGTCGACAAGTTTGTACAAAAA
