>Addgene plasmid #67137 | pCellFree_G03 | addgene partial sequence | sequence record 130727 | T7term 5'-GCTAGTTATTGCTCAGCGG-3'
CTTCCTGCAGGGTACCACGCGTACCCAACACACGGACACATGCACGAACACGCATGCAGAGAGATCATAC
ATCATCTATAGAGAAGTACACGTAAAAGTAAGACTCGTCGTCTGCCAGCTACAACCGAGAAGGCGACGTG
AAAGGAACAAGAAAGGAGGAGGAGGGCGGCCGCTTACACCACTTTGTACAAGAAAGCTGAACGAGAAACG
TAAAATGATATAAATATCAATATATTAAATTAGATTTTGCATAAAAAACAGACTACATAATACTGTAAAA
CACAACATATCCAGTCACTATGAAGCTAAGTTGGCAGCATCACCCGACGCACTTTGCGCCGAATAAATAC
CTGTGACGGAAGATCACTTCGCAGAATAAATAAATCCTGGTGTCCCTGTTGATACCGGGAAGCCCTGGGC
CAACTTTTGGCGAAAATGAGACGTTGATCGGCACGCAAGAGGTTCCAACTTTCACCATAATGAAATAAGA
TCACTACCGGGCGTATTTTTTGAGTTATCGAGATTTTCAGGAGCTAAGGAAGCTAAAATGGAGAAAAAAA
TCACTGGATATACCACCGTTGATATATCCCAATGGCATCGTAAAGAACATTTTGAGGCATTTCAGTCAGT
TGCTCAATGTACCTATAACCAGACCGTTCAGCTGGATATTACGGCCTTTTTAAAGACCGTAAAGAAAAAT
AAGCACAAGTTTTATCCGGCCTTTATTCACATTCTTGCCCGCCTGATGAATGCTCATCCGGAATTCCGTA
TGGCAATGAAAGACGGTGAGCTGGTGATATGGGATAGTGTTCACCCTTGTTACACCGTTTTCCATGAGCA
AACTGAAACGTTTTCATCGCTCTGGAGTGAATACCACGACGATTTCCGGCAGTTTCTACACATATATTCG
CAAGATGTGGCGTGTTACGGTGAAAACCTGGCCTATTTCCCTAAAGGGTTTATTGAGAATATGTTTTTCG
TCTCAGCCAATCCCTGGGTGAGTTTCACCAGTTTTGATTTAAACGTGGCCAATATGGACAACTTCTTCGC
CCCCGTTTTCACCATGGGCAAATATTATACGCAAGGC
